>Addgene plasmid #76220 | AKT3 gRNA (BRDN0001147841) | addgene full sequence | sequence record 185416 | Addgene Assembled Sequence
CCCGGGTGCAAAGATGGATAAAGTTTTAAACAGAGAGGAATCTTTGCAGCTAATGGACCTTCTAGGTCTT
GAAAGGAGTGGGAATTGGCTCCGGTGCCCGTCAGTGGGCAGAGCGCACATCGCCCACAGTCCCCGAGAAG
TTGGGGGGAGGGGTCGGCAATTGATCCGGTGCCTAGAGAAGGTGGCGCGGGGTAAACTGGGAAAGTGATG
TCGTGTACTGGCTCCGCCTTTTTCCCGAGGGTGGGGGAGAACCGTATATAAGTGCAGTAGTCGCCGTGAA
CGTTCTTTTTCGCAACGGGTTTGCCGCCAGAACACAGGTAAGTGCCGTGTGTGGTTCCCGCGGGCCTGGC
CTCTTTACGGGTTATGGCCCTTGCGTGCCTTGAATTACTTCCACCTGGCTGCAGTACGTGATTCTTGATC
CCGAGCTTCGGGTTGGAAGTGGGTGGGAGAGTTCGAGGCCTTGCGCTTAAGGAGCCCCTTCGCCTCGTGC
TTGAGTTGAGGCCTGGCCTGGGCGCTGGGGCCGCCGCGTGCGAATCTGGTGGCACCTTCGCGCCTGTCTC
GCTGCTTTCGATAAGTCTCTAGCCATTTAAAATTTTTGATGACCTGCTGCGACGCTTTTTTTCTGGCAAG
ATAGTCTTGTAAATGCGGGCCAAGATCTGCACACTGGTATTTCGGTTTTTGGGGCCGCGGGCGGCGACGG
GGCCCGTGCGTCCCAGCGCACATGTTCGGCGAGGCGGGGCCTGCGAGCGCGGCCACCGAGAATCGGACGG
GGGTAGTCTCAAGCTGGCCGGCCTGCTCTGGTGCCTGGCCTCGCGCCGCCGTGTATCGCCCCGCCCTGGG
CGGCAAGGCTGGCCCGGTCGGCACCAGTTGCGTGAGCGGAAAGATGGCCGCTTCCCGGCCCTGCTGCAGG
GAGCTCAAAATGGAGGACGCGGCGCTCGGGAGAGCGGGCGGGTGAGTCACCCACACAAAGGAAAAGGGCC
TTTCCGTCCTCAGCCGTCGCTTCATGTGACTCCACGGAGTACCGGGCGCCGTCCAGGCACCTCGATTAGT
TCTCGAGCTTTTGGAGTACGTCGTCTTTAGGTTGGGGGGAGGGGTTTTATGCGATGGAGTTTCCCCACAC
TGAGTGGGTGGAGACTGAAGTTAGGCCAGCTTGGCACTTGATGTAATTCTCCTTGGAATTTGCCCTTTTT
GAGTTTGGATCTTGGTTCATTCTCAAGCCTCAGACAGTGGTTCAAAGTTTTTTTCTTCCATTTCAGGTGT
CGTGACGTACGGCCACCATGACCGAGTACAAGCCCACGGTGCGCCTCGCCACCCGCGACGACGTCCCCAG
GGCCGTACGCACCCTCGCCGCCGCGTTCGCCGACTACCCCGCCACGCGCCACACCGTCGATCCGGACCGC
CACATCGAGCGGGTCACCGAGCTGCAAGAACTCTTCCTCACGCGCGTCGGGCTCGACATCGGCAAGGTGT
GGGTCGCGGACGACGGCGCCGCCGTGGCGGTCTGGACCACGCCGGAGAGCGTCGAAGCGGGGGCGGTGTT
CGCCGAGATCGGCCCGCGCATGGCCGAGTTGAGCGGTTCCCGGCTGGCCGCGCAGCAACAGATGGAAGGC
CTCCTGGCGCCGCACCGGCCCAAGGAGCCCGCGTGGTTCCTGGCCACCGTCGGAGTCTCGCCCGACCACC
AGGGCAAGGGTCTGGGCAGCGCCGTCGTGCTCCCCGGAGTGGAGGCGGCCGAGCGCGCCGGGGTGCCCGC
CTTCCTGGAGACCTCCGCGCCCCGCAACCTCCCCTTCTACGAGCGGCTCGGCTTCACCGTCACCGCCGAC
GTCGAGGTGCCCGAAGGACCGCGCACCTGGTGCATGACCCGCAAGCCCGGTGCCTGAACGCGTTAAGTCG
ACAATCAACCTCTGGATTACAAAATTTGTGAAAGATTGACTGGTATTCTTAACTATGTTGCTCCTTTTAC
GCTATGTGGATACGCTGCTTTAATGCCTTTGTATCATGCTATTGCTTCCCGTATGGCTTTCATTTTCTCC
TCCTTGTATAAATCCTGGTTGCTGTCTCTTTATGAGGAGTTGTGGCCCGTTGTCAGGCAACGTGGCGTGG
TGTGCACTGTGTTTGCTGACGCAACCCCCACTGGTTGGGGCATTGCCACCACCTGTCAGCTCCTTTCCGG
GACTTTCGCTTTCCCCCTCCCTATTGCCACGGCGGAACTCATCGCCGCCTGCCTTGCCCGCTGCTGGACA
GGGGCTCGGCTGTTGGGCACTGACAATTCCGTGGTGTTGTCGGGGAAATCATCGTCCTTTCCTTGGCTGC
TCGCCTGTGTTGCCACCTGGATTCTGCGCGGGACGTCCTTCTGCTACGTCCCTTCGGCCCTCAATCCAGC
GGACCTTCCTTCCCGCGGCCTGCTGCCGGCTCTGCGGCCTCTTCCGCGTCTTCGCCTTCGCCCTCAGACG
AGTCGGATCTCCCTTTGGGCCGCCTCCCCGCGTCGACTTTAAGACCAATGACTTACAAGGCAGCTGTAGA
TCTTAGCCACTTTTTAAAAGAAAAGGGGGGACTGGAAGGGCTAATTCACTCCCAACGAAGACAAGATCTG
CTTTTTGCTTGTACTGGGTCTCTCTGGTTAGACCAGATCTGAGCCTGGGAGCTCTCTGGCTAACTAGGGA
ACCCACTGCTTAAGCCTCAATAAAGCTTGCCTTGAGTGCTTCAAGTAGTGTGTGCCCGTCTGTTGTGTGA
CTCTGGTAACTAGAGATCCCTCAGACCCTTTTAGTCAGTGTGGAAAATCTCTAGCAGTACGTATAGTAGT
TCATGTCATCTTATTATTCAGTATTTATAACTTGCAAAGAAATGAATATCAGAGAGTGAGAGGAACTTGT
TTATTGCAGCTTATAATGGTTACAAATAAAGCAATAGCATCACAAATTTCACAAATAAAGCATTTTTTTC
ACTGCATTCTAGTTGTGGTTTGTCCAAACTCATCAATGTATCTTATCATGTCTGGCTCTAGCTATCCCGC
CCCTAACTCCGCCCATCCCGCCCCTAACTCCGCCCAGTTCCGCCCATTCTCCGCCCCATGGCTGACTAAT
TTTTTTTATTTATGCAGAGGCCGAGGCCGCCTCGGCCTCTGAGCTATTCCAGAAGTAGTGAGGAGGCTTT
TTTGGAGGCCTAGGGACGTACCCAATTCGCCCTATAGTGAGTCGTATTACGCGCGCTCACTGGCCGTCGT
TTTACAACGTCGTGACTGGGAAAACCCTGGCGTTACCCAACTTAATCGCCTTGCAGCACATCCCCCTTTC
GCCAGCTGGCGTAATAGCGAAGAGGCCCGCACCGATCGCCCTTCCCAACAGTTGCGCAGCCTGAATGGCG
AATGGG
[124 nt withheld, positions 3367-3490]
C
[91 nt withheld, positions 3492-3582]
A
[49 nt withheld, positions 3584-3632]
CCTTTGACGTTGGAGTCCACGTTCTTT
[37 nt withheld, positions 3660-3696]
ACCCTATCTCGGTCTATTCTTTTGATTTATAAGGGATTTTGCCGATTTCGGCCTATTGGTTAAAAAATGA
GCTGATTTAACAAAAATTTAACGCGAATTTTAACAAAATATTAACGCTTACAATTTAGGTGGCACTTTTC
GGGGAAATGTGCGCGGAACCCCTATTTGTTTATTTTTCTAAATACATTCAAATATGTATCCGCTCATGAG
ACAATAACCCTGATAAATGCTTCAATAATATTGAAAAAGGAAGAGTATGAGTATTCAACATTTCCGTGTC
GCCCTTATTCCCTTTTTTGCGGCATTTTGCCTTCCTGTTTTTGCTCACCCAGAAACGCTGGTGAAAGTAA
AAGATGCTGAAGATCAGTTGGGTGCACGAGTGGGTTACATCGAACTGGATCTCAACAGCGGTAAGATCCT
TGAGAGTTTTCGCCCCGAAGAACGTTTTCCAATGATGAGCACTTTTAAAGTTCTGCTATGTGGCGCGGTA
TTATCCCGTATTGACGCCGGGCAAGAGCAACTCGGTCGCCGCATACACTATTCTCAGAATGACTTGGTTG
AGTACTCACCAGTCACAGAAAAGCATCTTACGGATGGCATGACAGTAAGAGAATTATGCAGTGCTGCCAT
AACCATGAGTGATAACACTGCGGCCAACTTACTTCTGACAACGATCGGAGGACCGAAGGAGCTAACCGCT
TTTTTGCACAACATGGGGGATCATGTAACTCGCCTTGATCGTTGGGAACCGGAGCTGAATGAAGCCATAC
CAAACGACGAGCGTGACACCACGATGCCTGTAGCAATGGCAACAACGTTGCGCAAACTATTAACTGGCGA
ACTACTTACTCTAGCTTCCCGGCAACAATTAATAGACTGGATGGAGGCGGATAAAGTTGCAGGACCACTT
CTGCGCTCGGCCCTTCCGGCTGGCTGGTTTATTGCTGATAAATCTGGAGCCGGTGAGCGTGGGTCTCGCG
GTATCATTGCAGCACTGGGGCCAGATGGTAAGCCCTCCCGTATCGTAGTTATCTACACGACGGGGAGTCA
GGCAACTATGGATGAACGAAATAGACAGATCGCTGAGATAGGTGCCTCACTGATTAAGCATTGGTAACTG
TCAGACCAAGTTTACTCATATATACTTTAGATTGATTTAAAACTTCATTTTTAATTTAAAAGGATCTAGG
TGAAGATCCTTTTTGATAATCTCATGACCAAAATCCCTTAACGTGAGTTTTCGTTCCACTGAGCGTCAGA
CCCCGTAGAAAAGATCAAAGGATCTTCTTGAGATCCTTTTTTTCTGCGCGTAATCTGCTGCTTGCAAACA
AAAAAACCACCGCTACCAGCGGTGGTTTGTTTGCCGGATCAAGAGCTACCAACTCTTTTTCCGAAGGTAA
CTGGCTTCAGCAGAGCGCAGATACCAAATACTGTTCTTCTAGTGTAGCCGTAGTTAGGCCACCACTTCAA
GAACTCTGTAGCACCGCCTACATACCTCGCTCTGCTAATCCTGTTACCAGTGGCTGCTGCCAGTGGCGAT
AAGTCGTGTCTTACCGGGTTGGACTCAAGACGATAGTTACCGGATAAGGCGCAGCGGTCGGGCTGAACGG
GGGGTTCGTGCACACAGCCCAGCTTGGAGCGAACGACCTACACCGAACTGAGATACCTACAGCGTGAGCT
ATGAGAAAGCGCCACGCTTCCCGAAGGGAGAAAGGCGGACAGGTATCCGGTAAGCGGCAGGGTCGGAACA
GGAGAGCGCACGAGGGAGCTTCCAGGGGGAAACGCCTGGTATCTTTATAGTCCTGTCGGGTTTCGCCACC
TCTGACTTGAGCGTCGATTTTTGTGATGCTCGTCAGGGGGGCGGAGCCTATGGAAAAACGCCAGCAACGC
GGCCTTTTTACGGTTCCTGGCCTTTTGCTGGCCTTTTGCTCACATGTTCTTTCCTGCGTTATCCCCTGAT
TCTGTGGATAACCGTATTACCGCCTTTGAGTGAGCTGATACCGCTCGCCGCAGCCGAACGACCGAGCGCA
GCGAGTCAGTGAGCGAGGAAGCGGAAGAGCGCCCAATACGCAAACCGCCTCTCCCCGCGCGTTGGCCGAT
TCATTAATGCAGCTGGCACGACAGGTTTCCCGACTGGAAAGCGGGCAGTGAGCGCAACGCAATTAATGTG
AGTTAGCTCACTCATTAGGCACCCCAGGCTTTACACTTTATGCTTCCGGCTCGTATGTTGTGTGGAATTG
TGAGCGGATAACAATTTCACACAGGAAACAGCTATGACCATGATTACGCCAAGCGCGCAATTAACCCTCA
CTAAAGGGAACAAAAGCTGGAGCTGCAAGCTTAATGTAGTCTTATGCAATACTCTTGTAGTCTTGCAACA
TGGTAACGATGAGTTAGCAACATGCCTTACAAGGAGAGAAAAAGCACCGTGCATGCCGATTGGTGGAAGT
AAGGTGGTACGATCGTGCCTTATTAGGAAGGCAACAGACGGGTCTGACATGGATTGGACGAACCACTGAA
TTGCCGCATTGCAGAGATATTGTATTTAAGTGCCTAGCTCGATACATAAACGGGTCTCTCTGGTTAGACC
AGATCTGAGCCTGGGAGCTCTCTGGCTAACTAGGGAACCCACTGCTTAAGCCTCAATAAAGCTTGCCTTG
AGTGCTTCAAGTAGTGTGTGCCCGTCTGTTGTGTGACTCTGGTAACTAGAGATCCCTCAGACCCTTTTAG
TCAGTGTGGAAAATCTCTAGCAGTGGCGCCCGAACAGGGACTTGAAAGCGAAAGGGAAACCAGAGGAGCT
CTCTCGACGCAGGACTCGGCTTGCTGAAGCGCGCACGGCAAGAGGCGAGGGGCGGCGACTGGTGAGTACG
CCAAAAATTTTGACTAGCGGAGGCTAGAAGGAGAGAGATGGGTGCGAGAGCGTCAGTATTAAGCGGGGGA
GAATTAGATCGCGATGGGAAAAAATTCGGTTAAGGCCAGGGGGAAAGAAAAAATATAAATTAAAACATAT
AGTATGGGCAAGCAGGGAGCTAGAACGATTCGCAGTTAATCCTGGCCTGTTAGAAACATCAGAAGGCTGT
AGACAAATACTGGGACAGCTACAACCATCCCTTCAGACAGGATCAGAAGAACTTAGATCATTATATAATA
CAGTAGCAACCCTCTATTGTGTGCATCAAAGGATAGAGATAAAAGACACCAAGGAAGCTTTAGACAAGAT
AGAGGAAGAGCAAAACAAAAGTAAGACCACCGCACAGCAAGCGGCCGCTGATCTTCAGACCTGGAGGAGG
AGATATGAGGGACAATTGGAGAAGTGAATTATATAAATATAAAGTAGTAAAAATTGAACCATTAGGAGTA
GCACCCACCAAGGCAAAGAGAAGAGTGGTGCAGAGAGAAAAAAGAGCAGTGGGAATAGGAGCTTTGTTCC
TTGGGTTCTTGGGAGCAGCAGGAAGCACTATGGGCGCAGCGTCAATGACGCTGACGGTACAGGCCAGACA
ATTATTGTCTGGTATAGTGCAGCAGCAGAACAATTTGCTGAGGGCTATTGAGGCGCAACAGCATCTGTTG
CAACTCACAGTCTGGGGCATCAAGCAGCTCCAGGCAAGAATCCTGGCTGTGGAAAGATACCTAAAGGATC
AACAGCTCCTGGGGATTTGGGGTTGCTCTGGAAAACTCATTTGCACCACTGCTGTGCCTTGGAATGCTAG
TTGGAGTAATAAATCTCTGGAACAGATTTGGAATCACACGACCTGGATGGAGTGGGACAGAGAAATTAAC
AATTACACAAGCTTAATACACTCCTTAATTGAAGAATCGCAAAACCAGCAAGAAAAGAATGAACAAGAAT
TATTGGAATTAGATAAATGGGCAAGTTTGTGGAATTGGTTTAACATAACAAATTGGCTGTGGTATATAAA
ATTATTCATAATGATAGTAGGAGGCTTGGTAGGTTTAAGAATAGTTTTTGCTGTACTTTCTATAGTGAAT
AGAGTTAGGCAGGGATATTCACCATTATCGTTTCAGACCCACCTCCCAACCCCGAGGGGACCCAGAGAGG
GCCTATTTCCCATGATTCCTTCATATTTGCATATACGATACAAGGCTGTTAGAGAGATAATTAGAATTAA
TTTGACTGTAAACACAAAGATATTAGTACAAAATACGTGACGTAGAAAGTAATAATTTCTTGGGTAGTTT
GCAGTTTTAAAATTATGTTTTAAAATGGACTATCATATGCTTACCGTAACTTGAAAGTATTTCGATTTCT
TGGCTTTATATATCTTGTGGAAAGGACGAAACACCGCTGCACCATAGAAACGTGTGGTTTTAGAGCTAGA
AATAGCAAGTTAAAATAAGGCTAGTCCGTTATCAACTTGAAAAAGTGGCACCGAGTCGGTGCTTTTTTAA
GCTTGGCGTAACTAGATCTTGAGACAAATGGCAGTATTCATCCACAATTTTAAAAGAAAAGGGGGGATTG
GGGGGTACAGTGCAGGGGAAAGAATAGTAGACATAATAGCAACAGACATACAAACTAAAGAATTACAAAA
ACAAATTACAAAAATTCAAAATTTTCGGGTTTATTACAGGGACAGCAGAGATCCACTTTGGCGCCGGCTC
GAGGGGG
Features (pLannotate 1.2.2; 29 found; start..end, strand, type, name):
     14..80      +  CDS            small t antigen (fragment): SV40 (simian virus 40) small t antigen
    106..317     +  promoter       EF-1α core promoter: core promoter for human elongation factor EF-1α
    318..1256    +  intron         EF-1α intron A: intron upstream of the start codon of human EF-1α
   1278..1877    +  CDS            PuroR (fragment): puromycin N-acetyltransferase; pac from Streptomyces; confers resistance to puromycin
   1893..2481    +  misc_feature   WPRE: woodchuck hepatitis virus posttranscriptional regulatory element
   2532..2551    +  misc_feature   cPPT/CTS (fragment): central polypurine tract and central termination sequence of HIV-1
   2553..2786    +  LTR            3' LTR (ΔU3): self-inactivating 3' long terminal repeat (LTR) from HIV-1
   2864..2985    +  polyA_signal   SV40 poly(A) signal: SV40 polyadenylation signal
   3025..3160    +  rep_origin     SV40 ori: SV40 origin of replication
   3181..3199    -  promoter       T7 promoter: promoter for bacteriophage T7 RNA polymerase
   3207..3362    +  CDS            lacZα (fragment): LacZα fragment of β-galactosidase; lacZ fragment
   3367..3795    +  rep_origin     f1 ori (sequence partly withheld): f1 bacteriophage origin of replication; arrow indicates direction of (+) strand synthesis
   3848..3952    +  promoter       AmpR promoter: bla
   3953..4813    +  CDS            AmpR: β-lactamase; bla; confers resistance to ampicillin, carbenicillin, and related antibiotics
   4984..5572    +  rep_origin     ori: high-copy-number ColE1/pMB1/pBR322/pUC origin of replication
   5755..5847    +  CDS            lacI (fragment): lac repressor; lacI; The lac repressor binds to the lac operator to inhibit transcription in E. coli. This inhibition can be relieved by adding lactose or isopropyl-β-D-thiogalactopyranoside (IPTG).
   5860..5881    +  protein_bind   CAP binding site: CAP binding activates transcription in the presence of cAMP. E. coli catabolite activator protein
   5896..5926    +  promoter       lac promoter: promoter for the E. coli lac operon
   5934..5950    +  protein_bind   lac operator: The lac repressor binds to the lac operator to inhibit transcription in E. coli. This inhibition can be relieved by adding lactose or isopropyl-β-D-thiogalactopyranoside (IPTG). lac repressor encoded by lacI
   5995..6013    +  promoter       T3 promoter: promoter for bacteriophage T3 RNA polymerase
   6041..6267    +  promoter       RSV promoter: Rous sarcoma virus enhancer/promoter
   6268..6448    +  LTR            5' LTR (truncated): truncated 5' long terminal repeat (LTR) from HIV-1
   6495..6620    +  misc_feature   HIV-1 Ψ: packaging signal of human immunodeficiency virus type 1
   6604..6967    +  CDS            HIV-1 gag (fragment): gag protein from human immunodeficiency virus 1; gag
   7113..7346    +  misc_feature   RRE: The Rev response element (RRE) of HIV-1 allows for Rev-dependent mRNA export from the nucleus to the cytoplasm.
   7723..7749    +  CDS            Rev (fragment): human immunodeficiency virus 1 (HIV-1) Rev protein; rev; enhances nuclear export of unspliced and incompletely spliced viral mRNAs
   7753..7993    +  promoter       U6 promoter: RNA polymerase III promoter for human U6 snRNA
   8023..8098    +  misc_RNA       gRNA scaffold: guide RNA scaffold for the Streptococcus pyogenes CRISPR/Cas9 system
   8154..8271    +  misc_feature   cPPT/CTS: central polypurine tract and central termination sequence of HIV-1
