[The description below was written by a language model from this plasmid's Addgene catalogue record and pLannotate feature annotations shown in this document.]
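Description:
AKT3 gRNA (BRDN0001147841) is a third-generation lentiviral single-guide RNA plasmid built on the lentiGuide-Puro backbone and designed to target human AKT3, the gene encoding the PKB-gamma serine/threonine kinase. It is propagated in E. coli as a high-copy plasmid through a ColE1/pUC-type origin with ampicillin selection from the β-lactamase gene. An f1 origin, an SV40 origin and remnants of lac and T7/T3 cloning-vector sequence are also annotated in the backbone.

The transfer cassette is framed by an RSV promoter fused to a truncated HIV-1 5' LTR, which allows Tat-independent production of genomic RNA, and a self-inactivating ΔU3 3' LTR followed by an SV40 polyadenylation signal. Within it lie the Ψ packaging signal with a partial gag segment, the Rev response element for nuclear export of the unspliced genome, and a cPPT/CTS that aids nuclear import. The human U6 RNA polymerase III promoter drives the AKT3-specific spacer joined to the Streptococcus pyogenes Cas9 guide scaffold. Downstream, the EF-1α core promoter with its intron A expresses puromycin N-acetyltransferase for selection of transduced mammalian cells, and a WPRE enhances transcript expression.

The plasmid carries no Cas9, so it must be paired with a separate Cas9 vector such as lentiCas9-Blast or used in cells that already express the nuclease. The guide was designed against several AKT3 reference transcripts and belongs to a human kinome gRNA collection associated with work on optimised sgRNA design. It is typically used for AKT3 knockout, delivered as packaged lentivirus.
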