Addgene plasmid #76220: AKT3 gRNA (BRDN0001147841)
Purpose: 3rd generation lentiviral gRNA plasmid targeting human AKT3
Depositing lab: John Doench & David Root. Depositing organization: Broad Institute. Publication: Optimized sgRNA design to maximize activity and minimize off-target effects of CRISPR-Cas9. Doench JG, Fusi N, Sullender M, Hegde M, Vaimberg EW, Donovan KF, Smith I, Tothova Z, Wilen C, Orchard R, Virgin HW, Listgarten J, Root DE. Nat Biotechnol. 2016 Jan 18. doi: 10.1038/nbt.3437. PubMed 26780180.
Backbone
  Vector backbone: lentiGuide-Puro
  Backbone manufacturer: Zhang Lab (Addgene plasmid # 52963)
  Vector type: Mammalian Expression, Lentiviral, CRISPR
  Selectable markers: Puromycin
Growth in bacteria
  Bacterial resistance: Ampicillin, 100 μg/mL
  Growth temperature: 37°C
  Growth strain: DH5alpha
  Copy number: High Copy
Gene/Insert
  Gene/Insert name: AKT3 (alt names: AKT3; NM_001206729.1)
  gRNA/shRNA sequence: CTGCACCATAGAAACGTGTG
  Species: H. sapiens (human)
  Entrez Gene: AKT3 (a.k.a. MPPH, MPPH2, PKB-GAMMA, PKBG, PRKBG, RAC-PK-gamma, RAC-gamma, STK-2)
  Promoter: hU6
  Cloning method: Unknown
  Sequencing primers: 5′ U6-F; 3′ pS2-R
Terms and licenses: Academic/Nonprofit Terms; Industry Terms: Not Available to Industry
Depositor comments: The gRNA was designed to target the following Genbank reference sequence(s): NM_001206729.1,NM_005465.4,NM_181690.2. Note that this plasmid does NOT contain Cas9. It should be used in conjunction with lentiCas9-Blast (Addgene #52962) or otherwise with cell lines already expressing Cas9. Browse the full kinome gRNA library at http://www.addgene.org/pooled-library/broadgpp-human-kinome/ or visit http://www.broadinstitute.org/rnai/public/ for detailed protocols and information.
How to cite: AKT3 gRNA (BRDN0001147841) was a gift from John Doench & David Root (Addgene plasmid # 76220 ; http://n2t.net/addgene:76220 ; RRID:Addgene_76220)
