>Addgene plasmid #76220 | AKT3 gRNA (BRDN0001147841) | depositor partial sequence | sequence record 143680 | Target Sequence
CTGCACCATAGAAACGTGTG
