>Addgene plasmid #76220 | AKT3 gRNA (BRDN0001147841) | addgene partial sequence | sequence record 185415 | hU6-F
AAAGTAATAATTTCTTGGGTAGTTTGCAGTTTTAAAATTATGTTTTAAAATGGACTATCATATGCTTACC
GTAACTTGAAAGTATTTCGATTTCTTGGCTTTATATATCTTGTGGAAAGGACGAAACACCGCTGCACCAT
AGAAACGTGTGGTTTTAGAGCTAGAAATAGCAAGTTAAAATAAGGCTAGTCCGTTATCAACTTGAAAAAG
TGGCACCGAGTCGGTGCTTTTTTAAGCTTGGCGTAACTAGATCTTGAGACAAATGGCAGTATTCATCCAC
AATTTTAAAAGAAAAGGGGGGATTGGGGGGTACAGTGCAGGGGAAAGAATAGTAGACATAATAGCAACAG
ACATACAAACTAAAGAATTACAAAAACAAATTACAAAAATTCAAAATTTTCGGGTTTATTACAGGGACAG
CAGAGATCCACTTTGGCGCCGGCTCGAGGGGGCCCGGGTGCAAAGATGGATAAAGTTTTAAACAGAGAGG
AATCTTTGCAGCTAATGGACCTTCTAGGTCTTGAAAGGAGTGGGAATTGGCTCCGGTGCCCGTCAGTGGG
CAGAGCGCAC
